Addgene plasmid #201589: LENTICRISPR-ACIN1_sgRNA2
Purpose: CRISPR/Cas9-mediated gene knock-out
Depositing lab: Alexis Jourdain & Vamsi Mootha. Depositing organization: Broad Institute. Publication: Loss of LUC7L2 and U1 snRNP subunits shifts energy metabolism from glycolysis to OXPHOS. Jourdain AA, Begg BE, Mick E, Shah H, Calvo SE, Skinner OS, Sharma R, Blue SM, Yeo GW, Burge CB, Mootha VK. Mol Cell. 2021 May 6;81(9):1905-1919.e12. doi: 10.1016/j.molcel.2021.02.033. Epub 2021 Apr 13. PubMed 33852893.
Backbone
  Vector backbone: lentiCRISPR v2
  Backbone manufacturer: Feng Zhang, Addgene #52961
  Vector type: Lentiviral, CRISPR
  Selectable markers: Puromycin
Growth in bacteria
  Bacterial resistance: Ampicillin, 100 μg/mL
  Growth temperature: 37°C
  Growth strain: NEB Stable
  Copy number: High Copy
Gene/Insert
  Gene/Insert name: ACIN1
  gRNA/shRNA sequence: GGAAACAGTGACACAGAGGG
  Species: H. sapiens (human)
  Entrez Gene: ACIN1 (a.k.a. ACINUS, ACN, fSAP152)
  Cloning method: Restriction Enzyme; 5′ cloning site BsmBI (unknown if destroyed); 3′ cloning site BsmBI (unknown if destroyed)
Terms and licenses: Academic/Nonprofit Terms; Industry Terms: Not Available to Industry
How to cite: LENTICRISPR-ACIN1_sgRNA2 was a gift from Alexis Jourdain & Vamsi Mootha (Addgene plasmid # 201589 ; http://n2t.net/addgene:201589 ; RRID:Addgene_201589)
