[The description below was written by a language model from this plasmid's Addgene catalogue record and pLannotate feature annotations shown in this document.]
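Description:
LENTICRISPR-ACIN1_sgRNA2 is a lentiviral CRISPR/Cas9 knockout plasmid built on the lentiCRISPR v2 backbone, carrying a single guide RNA directed against human ACIN1 (also known as ACINUS). The 20-nt guide was cloned through the BsmBI sites of the backbone, placing it between the human U6 RNA polymerase III promoter and the Streptococcus pyogenes gRNA scaffold. Immediately downstream, an EF-1α core promoter drives the S. pyogenes Cas9 coding sequence, followed by the puromycin N-acetyltransferase gene, so a single transfer vector delivers guide, nuclease and a mammalian selection marker. The feature table does not annotate the element linking Cas9 to PuroR, and no separate promoter is annotated for the marker. A WPRE after the puromycin gene enhances transcript expression.

The viral framework is that of a self-inactivating HIV-1 vector. A CMV enhancer/promoter spanning the plasmid origin sits upstream of a truncated 5' LTR to drive genomic RNA production in packaging cells. It is followed by the Ψ packaging signal with a gag fragment, the RRE for Rev-dependent nuclear export, the cPPT/CTS and a ΔU3 3' LTR. Packaging functions must be supplied in trans.

Outside the LTRs, the 13,012-nt plasmid carries a bGH poly(A) signal, an f1 origin, an SV40/EM7-driven bleomycin (Zeocin) resistance cassette with SV40 poly(A), a high-copy ColE1/pUC origin and AmpR for ampicillin selection in E. coli.

The construct is intended for stable ACIN1 disruption in transduced human cells selected with puromycin. It was deposited with a study of how loss of LUC7L2 and U1 snRNP subunits affects the balance between glycolysis and oxidative phosphorylation.
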