Features (pLannotate 1.2.2; 33 found; start..end, strand, type, name):
    217..397     +  LTR            5' LTR (truncated): truncated 5' long terminal repeat (LTR) from HIV-1
    444..569     +  misc_feature   HIV-1 Ψ: packaging signal of human immunodeficiency virus type 1
    553..916     +  CDS            HIV-1 gag (fragment): gag protein from human immunodeficiency virus 1; gag
   1062..1295    +  misc_feature   RRE: The Rev response element (RRE) of HIV-1 allows for Rev-dependent mRNA export from the nucleus to the cytoplasm.
   1672..1772    +  CDS            Rev (fragment): human immunodeficiency virus 1 (HIV-1) Rev protein; rev; enhances nuclear export of unspliced and incompletely spliced viral mRNAs
   1822..1939    +  misc_feature   cPPT/CTS: central polypurine tract and central termination sequence of HIV-1
   1990..2230    +  promoter       U6 promoter: RNA polymerase III promoter for human U6 snRNA
   2259..2334    +  misc_RNA       gRNA scaffold: guide RNA scaffold for the Streptococcus pyogenes CRISPR/Cas9 system
   2352..2370    +  CDS            small t antigen (fragment): SV40 (simian virus 40) small t antigen
   2396..2607    +  promoter       EF-1α core promoter: core promoter for human elongation factor EF-1α
   2632..6735    +  CDS            Cas9: Cas9 (Csn1) endonuclease from the Streptococcus pyogenes Type II CRISPR/Cas system generates RNA-guided double strand breaks in DNA
   6873..7470    +  CDS            PuroR (fragment): puromycin N-acetyltransferase; pac from Streptomyces; confers resistance to puromycin
   7486..8074    +  misc_feature   WPRE: woodchuck hepatitis virus posttranscriptional regulatory element
   8125..8144    +  misc_feature   cPPT/CTS (fragment): central polypurine tract and central termination sequence of HIV-1
   8146..8379    +  LTR            3' LTR (ΔU3): self-inactivating 3' long terminal repeat (LTR) from HIV-1
   8411..8635    +  polyA_signal   bGH poly(A) signal: bovine growth hormone polyadenylation signal
   8639..8660    +  promoter       SV40 promoter (fragment): SV40 enhancer and early promoter
   8681..9109    +  rep_origin     f1 ori (sequence partly withheld): f1 bacteriophage origin of replication; arrow indicates direction of (+) strand synthesis
   9123..9452    +  promoter       SV40 promoter: SV40 enhancer and early promoter
   9500..9547    +  promoter       EM7 promoter: synthetic bacterial promoter&nbsp
   9566..9940    +  CDS            BleoR: antibiotic-binding protein; Sh ble from Streptoalloteichus hindustanus; confers resistance to bleomycin, phleomycin, and Zeocin™
   9950..10075   +  CDS            ble (fragment): BLE_KLEPN - Experimental evidence at protein level: Swiss-Prot protein existence level 1. Binding protein with a strong affinity to the bleomycin family of antibiotics. Binds to CL990; an antimitotic-antibiotic compound. From Klebsiella pneumoniae.
  10070..10191   +  polyA_signal   SV40 poly(A) signal: SV40 polyadenylation signal
  10262..10284   -  protein_bind   lac operator (fragment): The lac repressor binds to the lac operator to inhibit transcription in E. coli. This inhibition can be relieved by adding lactose or isopropyl-β-D-thiogalactopyranoside (IPTG). lac repressor encoded by lacI
  10288..10318   -  promoter       lac promoter: promoter for the E. coli lac operon
  10333..10354   -  protein_bind   CAP binding site: CAP binding activates transcription in the presence of cAMP. E. coli catabolite activator protein
  10367..10459   -  CDS            lacI (fragment): lac repressor; lacI; The lac repressor binds to the lac operator to inhibit transcription in E. coli. This inhibition can be relieved by adding lactose or isopropyl-β-D-thiogalactopyranoside (IPTG).
  10642..11230   -  rep_origin     ori: high-copy-number ColE1/pMB1/pBR322/pUC origin of replication
  11401..12261   -  CDS            AmpR: β-lactamase; bla; confers resistance to ampicillin, carbenicillin, and related antibiotics
  12262..12366   -  promoter       AmpR promoter: bla
  12425..12477   -  misc_feature   bom (fragment): basis of mobility region from pBR322
  12632..13011   +  enhancer       CMV enhancer: human cytomegalovirus immediate early enhancer
  13012..199     +  promoter       CMV promoter (across the origin): human cytomegalovirus (CMV) immediate early promoter
>Addgene plasmid #201589 | LENTICRISPR-ACIN1_sgRNA2 | addgene full sequence | sequence record 395491 | Addgene NGS Result
TGATGCGGTTTTGGCAGTACATCAATGGGCGTGGATAGCGGTTTGACTCACGGGGATTTCCAAGTCTCCA
CCCCATTGACGTCAATGGGAGTTTGTTTTGGCACCAAAATCAACGGGACTTTCCAAAATGTCGTAACAAC
TCCGCCCCATTGACGCAAATGGGCGGTAGGCGTGTACGGTGGGAGGTCTATATAAGCAGCGCGTTTTGCC
TGTACTGGGTCTCTCTGGTTAGACCAGATCTGAGCCTGGGAGCTCTCTGGCTAACTAGGGAACCCACTGC
TTAAGCCTCAATAAAGCTTGCCTTGAGTGCTTCAAGTAGTGTGTGCCCGTCTGTTGTGTGACTCTGGTAA
CTAGAGATCCCTCAGACCCTTTTAGTCAGTGTGGAAAATCTCTAGCAGTGGCGCCCGAACAGGGACTTGA
AAGCGAAAGGGAAACCAGAGGAGCTCTCTCGACGCAGGACTCGGCTTGCTGAAGCGCGCACGGCAAGAGG
CGAGGGGCGGCGACTGGTGAGTACGCCAAAAATTTTGACTAGCGGAGGCTAGAAGGAGAGAGATGGGTGC
GAGAGCGTCAGTATTAAGCGGGGGAGAATTAGATCGCGATGGGAAAAAATTCGGTTAAGGCCAGGGGGAA
AGAAAAAATATAAATTAAAACATATAGTATGGGCAAGCAGGGAGCTAGAACGATTCGCAGTTAATCCTGG
CCTGTTAGAAACATCAGAAGGCTGTAGACAAATACTGGGACAGCTACAACCATCCCTTCAGACAGGATCA
GAAGAACTTAGATCATTATATAATACAGTAGCAACCCTCTATTGTGTGCATCAAAGGATAGAGATAAAAG
ACACCAAGGAAGCTTTAGACAAGATAGAGGAAGAGCAAAACAAAAGTAAGACCACCGCACAGCAAGCGGC
CGCTGATCTTCAGACCTGGAGGAGGAGATATGAGGGACAATTGGAGAAGTGAATTATATAAATATAAAGT
AGTAAAAATTGAACCATTAGGAGTAGCACCCACCAAGGCAAAGAGAAGAGTGGTGCAGAGAGAAAAAAGA
GCAGTGGGAATAGGAGCTTTGTTCCTTGGGTTCTTGGGAGCAGCAGGAAGCACTATGGGCGCAGCGTCAA
TGACGCTGACGGTACAGGCCAGACAATTATTGTCTGGTATAGTGCAGCAGCAGAACAATTTGCTGAGGGC
TATTGAGGCGCAACAGCATCTGTTGCAACTCACAGTCTGGGGCATCAAGCAGCTCCAGGCAAGAATCCTG
GCTGTGGAAAGATACCTAAAGGATCAACAGCTCCTGGGGATTTGGGGTTGCTCTGGAAAACTCATTTGCA
CCACTGCTGTGCCTTGGAATGCTAGTTGGAGTAATAAATCTCTGGAACAGATTTGGAATCACACGACCTG
GATGGAGTGGGACAGAGAAATTAACAATTACACAAGCTTAATACACTCCTTAATTGAAGAATCGCAAAAC
CAGCAAGAAAAGAATGAACAAGAATTATTGGAATTAGATAAATGGGCAAGTTTGTGGAATTGGTTTAACA
TAACAAATTGGCTGTGGTATATAAAATTATTCATAATGATAGTAGGAGGCTTGGTAGGTTTAAGAATAGT
TTTTGCTGTACTTTCTATAGTGAATAGAGTTAGGCAGGGATATTCACCATTATCGTTTCAGACCCACCTC
CCAACCCCGAGGGGACCCGACAGGCCCGAAGGAATAGAAGAAGAAGGTGGAGAGAGAGACAGAGACAGAT
CCATTCGATTAGTGAACGGATCGGCACTGCGTGCGCCAATTCTGCAGACAAATGGCAGTATTCATCCACA
ATTTTAAAAGAAAAGGGGGGATTGGGGGGTACAGTGCAGGGGAAAGAATAGTAGACATAATAGCAACAGA
CATACAAACTAAAGAATTACAAAAACAAATTACAAAAATTCAAAATTTTCGGGTTTATTACAGGGACAGC
AGAGATCCAGTTTGGTTAATTAAGGTACCGAGGGCCTATTTCCCATGATTCCTTCATATTTGCATATACG
ATACAAGGCTGTTAGAGAGATAATTAGAATTAATTTGACTGTAAACACAAAGATATTAGTACAAAATACG
TGACGTAGAAAGTAATAATTTCTTGGGTAGTTTGCAGTTTTAAAATTATGTTTTAAAATGGACTATCATA
TGCTTACCGTAACTTGAAAGTATTTCGATTTCTTGGCTTTATATATCTTGTGGAAAGGACGAAACACCGG
AAACAGTGACACAGAGGGGTTTTAGAGCTAGAAATAGCAAGTTAAAATAAGGCTAGTCCGTTATCAACTT
GAAAAAGTGGCACCGAGTCGGTGCTTTTTTGAATTCGCTAGCTAGGTCTTGAAAGGAGTGGGAATTGGCT
CCGGTGCCCGTCAGTGGGCAGAGCGCACATCGCCCACAGTCCCCGAGAAGTTGGGGGGAGGGGTCGGCAA
TTGATCCGGTGCCTAGAGAAGGTGGCGCGGGGTAAACTGGGAAAGTGATGTCGTGTACTGGCTCCGCCTT
TTTCCCGAGGGTGGGGGAGAACCGTATATAAGTGCAGTAGTCGCCGTGAACGTTCTTTTTCGCAACGGGT
TTGCCGCCAGAACACAGGACCGGTTCTAGAGCGCTGCCACCATGGACAAGAAGTACAGCATCGGCCTGGA
CATCGGCACCAACTCTGTGGGCTGGGCCGTGATCACCGACGAGTACAAGGTGCCCAGCAAGAAATTCAAG
GTGCTGGGCAACACCGACCGGCACAGCATCAAGAAGAACCTGATCGGAGCCCTGCTGTTCGACAGCGGCG
AAACAGCCGAGGCCACCCGGCTGAAGAGAACCGCCAGAAGAAGATACACCAGACGGAAGAACCGGATCTG
CTATCTGCAAGAGATCTTCAGCAACGAGATGGCCAAGGTGGACGACAGCTTCTTCCACAGACTGGAAGAG
TCCTTCCTGGTGGAAGAGGATAAGAAGCACGAGCGGCACCCCATCTTCGGCAACATCGTGGACGAGGTGG
CCTACCACGAGAAGTACCCCACCATCTACCACCTGAGAAAGAAACTGGTGGACAGCACCGACAAGGCCGA
CCTGCGGCTGATCTATCTGGCCCTGGCCCACATGATCAAGTTCCGGGGCCACTTCCTGATCGAGGGCGAC
CTGAACCCCGACAACAGCGACGTGGACAAGCTGTTCATCCAGCTGGTGCAGACCTACAACCAGCTGTTCG
AGGAAAACCCCATCAACGCCAGCGGCGTGGACGCCAAGGCCATCCTGTCTGCCAGACTGAGCAAGAGCAG
ACGGCTGGAAAATCTGATCGCCCAGCTGCCCGGCGAGAAGAAGAATGGCCTGTTCGGAAACCTGATTGCC
CTGAGCCTGGGCCTGACCCCCAACTTCAAGAGCAACTTCGACCTGGCCGAGGATGCCAAACTGCAGCTGA
GCAAGGACACCTACGACGACGACCTGGACAACCTGCTGGCCCAGATCGGCGACCAGTACGCCGACCTGTT
TCTGGCCGCCAAGAACCTGTCCGACGCCATCCTGCTGAGCGACATCCTGAGAGTGAACACCGAGATCACC
AAGGCCCCCCTGAGCGCCTCTATGATCAAGAGATACGACGAGCACCACCAGGACCTGACCCTGCTGAAAG
CTCTCGTGCGGCAGCAGCTGCCTGAGAAGTACAAAGAGATTTTCTTCGACCAGAGCAAGAACGGCTACGC
CGGCTACATTGACGGCGGAGCCAGCCAGGAAGAGTTCTACAAGTTCATCAAGCCCATCCTGGAAAAGATG
GACGGCACCGAGGAACTGCTCGTGAAGCTGAACAGAGAGGACCTGCTGCGGAAGCAGCGGACCTTCGACA
ACGGCAGCATCCCCCACCAGATCCACCTGGGAGAGCTGCACGCCATTCTGCGGCGGCAGGAAGATTTTTA
CCCATTCCTGAAGGACAACCGGGAAAAGATCGAGAAGATCCTGACCTTCCGCATCCCCTACTACGTGGGC
CCTCTGGCCAGGGGAAACAGCAGATTCGCCTGGATGACCAGAAAGAGCGAGGAAACCATCACCCCCTGGA
ACTTCGAGGAAGTGGTGGACAAGGGCGCTTCCGCCCAGAGCTTCATCGAGCGGATGACCAACTTCGATAA
GAACCTGCCCAACGAGAAGGTGCTGCCCAAGCACAGCCTGCTGTACGAGTACTTCACCGTGTATAACGAG
CTGACCAAAGTGAAATACGTGACCGAGGGAATGAGAAAGCCCGCCTTCCTGAGCGGCGAGCAGAAAAAGG
CCATCGTGGACCTGCTGTTCAAGACCAACCGGAAAGTGACCGTGAAGCAGCTGAAAGAGGACTACTTCAA
GAAAATCGAGTGCTTCGACTCCGTGGAAATCTCCGGCGTGGAAGATCGGTTCAACGCCTCCCTGGGCACA
TACCACGATCTGCTGAAAATTATCAAGGACAAGGACTTCCTGGACAATGAGGAAAACGAGGACATTCTGG
AAGATATCGTGCTGACCCTGACACTGTTTGAGGACAGAGAGATGATCGAGGAACGGCTGAAAACCTATGC
CCACCTGTTCGACGACAAAGTGATGAAGCAGCTGAAGCGGCGGAGATACACCGGCTGGGGCAGGCTGAGC
CGGAAGCTGATCAACGGCATCCGGGACAAGCAGTCCGGCAAGACAATCCTGGATTTCCTGAAGTCCGACG
GCTTCGCCAACAGAAACTTCATGCAGCTGATCCACGACGACAGCCTGACCTTTAAAGAGGACATCCAGAA
AGCCCAGGTGTCCGGCCAGGGCGATAGCCTGCACGAGCACATTGCCAATCTGGCCGGCAGCCCCGCCATT
AAGAAGGGCATCCTGCAGACAGTGAAGGTGGTGGACGAGCTCGTGAAAGTGATGGGCCGGCACAAGCCCG
AGAACATCGTGATCGAAATGGCCAGAGAGAACCAGACCACCCAGAAGGGACAGAAGAACAGCCGCGAGAG
AATGAAGCGGATCGAAGAGGGCATCAAAGAGCTGGGCAGCCAGATCCTGAAAGAACACCCCGTGGAAAAC
ACCCAGCTGCAGAACGAGAAGCTGTACCTGTACTACCTGCAGAATGGGCGGGATATGTACGTGGACCAGG
AACTGGACATCAACCGGCTGTCCGACTACGATGTGGACCATATCGTGCCTCAGAGCTTTCTGAAGGACGA
CTCCATCGACAACAAGGTGCTGACCAGAAGCGACAAGAACCGGGGCAAGAGCGACAACGTGCCCTCCGAA
GAGGTCGTGAAGAAGATGAAGAACTACTGGCGGCAGCTGCTGAACGCCAAGCTGATTACCCAGAGAAAGT
TCGACAATCTGACCAAGGCCGAGAGAGGCGGCCTGAGCGAACTGGATAAGGCCGGCTTCATCAAGAGACA
GCTGGTGGAAACCCGGCAGATCACAAAGCACGTGGCACAGATCCTGGACTCCCGGATGAACACTAAGTAC
GACGAGAATGACAAGCTGATCCGGGAAGTGAAAGTGATCACCCTGAAGTCCAAGCTGGTGTCCGATTTCC
GGAAGGATTTCCAGTTTTACAAAGTGCGCGAGATCAACAACTACCACCACGCCCACGACGCCTACCTGAA
CGCCGTCGTGGGAACCGCCCTGATCAAAAAGTACCCTAAGCTGGAAAGCGAGTTCGTGTACGGCGACTAC
AAGGTGTACGACGTGCGGAAGATGATCGCCAAGAGCGAGCAGGAAATCGGCAAGGCTACCGCCAAGTACT
TCTTCTACAGCAACATCATGAACTTTTTCAAGACCGAGATTACCCTGGCCAACGGCGAGATCCGGAAGCG
GCCTCTGATCGAGACAAACGGCGAAACCGGGGAGATCGTGTGGGATAAGGGCCGGGATTTTGCCACCGTG
CGGAAAGTGCTGAGCATGCCCCAAGTGAATATCGTGAAAAAGACCGAGGTGCAGACAGGCGGCTTCAGCA
AAGAGTCTATCCTGCCCAAGAGGAACAGCGATAAGCTGATCGCCAGAAAGAAGGACTGGGACCCTAAGAA
GTACGGCGGCTTCGACAGCCCCACCGTGGCCTATTCTGTGCTGGTGGTGGCCAAAGTGGAAAAGGGCAAG
TCCAAGAAACTGAAGAGTGTGAAAGAGCTGCTGGGGATCACCATCATGGAAAGAAGCAGCTTCGAGAAGA
ATCCCATCGACTTTCTGGAAGCCAAGGGCTACAAAGAAGTGAAAAAGGACCTGATCATCAAGCTGCCTAA
GTACTCCCTGTTCGAGCTGGAAAACGGCCGGAAGAGAATGCTGGCCTCTGCCGGCGAACTGCAGAAGGGA
AACGAACTGGCCCTGCCCTCCAAATATGTGAACTTCCTGTACCTGGCCAGCCACTATGAGAAGCTGAAGG
GCTCCCCCGAGGATAATGAGCAGAAACAGCTGTTTGTGGAACAGCACAAGCACTACCTGGACGAGATCAT
CGAGCAGATCAGCGAGTTCTCCAAGAGAGTGATCCTGGCCGACGCTAATCTGGACAAAGTGCTGTCCGCC
TACAACAAGCACCGGGATAAGCCCATCAGAGAGCAGGCCGAGAATATCATCCACCTGTTTACCCTGACCA
ATCTGGGAGCCCCTGCCGCCTTCAAGTACTTTGACACCACCATCGACCGGAAGAGGTACACCAGCACCAA
AGAGGTGCTGGACGCCACCCTGATCCACCAGAGCATCACCGGCCTGTACGAGACACGGATCGACCTGTCT
CAGCTGGGAGGCGACAAGCGACCTGCCGCCACAAAGAAGGCTGGACAGGCTAAGAAGAAGAAAGATTACA
AAGACGATGACGATAAGGGATCCGGCGCAACAAACTTCTCTCTGCTGAAACAAGCCGGAGATGTCGAAGA
GAATCCTGGACCGACCGAGTACAAGCCCACGGTGCGCCTCGCCACCCGCGACGACGTCCCCAGGGCCGTA
CGCACCCTCGCCGCCGCGTTCGCCGACTACCCCGCCACGCGCCACACCGTCGATCCGGACCGCCACATCG
AGCGGGTCACCGAGCTGCAAGAACTCTTCCTCACGCGCGTCGGGCTCGACATCGGCAAGGTGTGGGTCGC
GGACGACGGCGCCGCGGTGGCGGTCTGGACCACGCCGGAGAGCGTCGAAGCGGGGGCGGTGTTCGCCGAG
ATCGGCCCGCGCATGGCCGAGTTGAGCGGTTCCCGGCTGGCCGCGCAGCAACAGATGGAAGGCCTCCTGG
CGCCGCACCGGCCCAAGGAGCCCGCGTGGTTCCTGGCCACCGTCGGAGTCTCGCCCGACCACCAGGGCAA
GGGTCTGGGCAGCGCCGTCGTGCTCCCCGGAGTGGAGGCGGCCGAGCGCGCCGGGGTGCCCGCCTTCCTG
GAGACCTCCGCGCCCCGCAACCTCCCCTTCTACGAGCGGCTCGGCTTCACCGTCACCGCCGACGTCGAGG
TGCCCGAAGGACCGCGCACCTGGTGCATGACCCGCAAGCCCGGTGCCTGAACGCGTTAAGTCGACAATCA
ACCTCTGGATTACAAAATTTGTGAAAGATTGACTGGTATTCTTAACTATGTTGCTCCTTTTACGCTATGT
GGATACGCTGCTTTAATGCCTTTGTATCATGCTATTGCTTCCCGTATGGCTTTCATTTTCTCCTCCTTGT
ATAAATCCTGGTTGCTGTCTCTTTATGAGGAGTTGTGGCCCGTTGTCAGGCAACGTGGCGTGGTGTGCAC
TGTGTTTGCTGACGCAACCCCCACTGGTTGGGGCATTGCCACCACCTGTCAGCTCCTTTCCGGGACTTTC
GCTTTCCCCCTCCCTATTGCCACGGCGGAACTCATCGCCGCCTGCCTTGCCCGCTGCTGGACAGGGGCTC
GGCTGTTGGGCACTGACAATTCCGTGGTGTTGTCGGGGAAATCATCGTCCTTTCCTTGGCTGCTCGCCTG
TGTTGCCACCTGGATTCTGCGCGGGACGTCCTTCTGCTACGTCCCTTCGGCCCTCAATCCAGCGGACCTT
CCTTCCCGCGGCCTGCTGCCGGCTCTGCGGCCTCTTCCGCGTCTTCGCCTTCGCCCTCAGACGAGTCGGA
TCTCCCTTTGGGCCGCCTCCCCGCGTCGACTTTAAGACCAATGACTTACAAGGCAGCTGTAGATCTTAGC
CACTTTTTAAAAGAAAAGGGGGGACTGGAAGGGCTAATTCACTCCCAACGAAGACAAGATCTGCTTTTTG
CTTGTACTGGGTCTCTCTGGTTAGACCAGATCTGAGCCTGGGAGCTCTCTGGCTAACTAGGGAACCCACT
GCTTAAGCCTCAATAAAGCTTGCCTTGAGTGCTTCAAGTAGTGTGTGCCCGTCTGTTGTGTGACTCTGGT
AACTAGAGATCCCTCAGACCCTTTTAGTCAGTGTGGAAAATCTCTAGCAGGGCCCGTTTAAACCCGCTGA
TCAGCCTCGACTGTGCCTTCTAGTTGCCAGCCATCTGTTGTTTGCCCCTCCCCCGTGCCTTCCTTGACCC
TGGAAGGTGCCACTCCCACTGTCCTTTCCTAATAAAATGAGGAAATTGCATCGCATTGTCTGAGTAGGTG
TCATTCTATTCTGGGGGGTGGGGTGGGGCAGGACAGCAAGGGGGAGGATTGGGAAGACAATAGCAGGCAT
GCTGGGGATGCGGTGGGCTCTATGGCTTCTGAGGCGGAAAGAACCAGCTGGGGCTCTAGGGGGTATCCCC
[124 nt withheld, positions 8681-8804]
C
[91 nt withheld, positions 8806-8896]
A
[49 nt withheld, positions 8898-8946]
CCTTTGACGTTGGAGTCCACGTTCTTT
[37 nt withheld, positions 8974-9010]
ACCCTATCTCGGTCTATTCTTTTGATTTATAAGGGATTTTGCCGATTTCGGCCTATTGGTTAAAAAATGA
GCTGATTTAACAAAAATTTAACGCGAATTAATTCTGTGGAATGTGTGTCAGTTAGGGTGTGGAAAGTCCC
CAGGCTCCCCAGCAGGCAGAAGTATGCAAAGCATGCATCTCAATTAGTCAGCAACCAGGTGTGGAAAGTC
CCCAGGCTCCCCAGCAGGCAGAAGTATGCAAAGCATGCATCTCAATTAGTCAGCAACCATAGTCCCGCCC
CTAACTCCGCCCATCCCGCCCCTAACTCCGCCCAGTTCCGCCCATTCTCCGCCCCATGGCTGACTAATTT
TTTTTATTTATGCAGAGGCCGAGGCCGCCTCTGCCTCTGAGCTATTCCAGAAGTAGTGAGGAGGCTTTTT
TGGAGGCCTAGGCTTTTGCAAAAAGCTCCCGGGAGCTTGTATATCCATTTTCGGATCTGATCAGCACGTG
TTGACAATTAATCATCGGCATAGTATATCGGCATAGTATAATACGACAAGGTGAGGAACTAAACCATGGC
CAAGTTGACCAGTGCCGTTCCGGTGCTCACCGCGCGCGACGTCGCCGGAGCGGTCGAGTTCTGGACCGAC
CGGCTCGGGTTCTCCCGGGACTTCGTGGAGGACGACTTCGCCGGTGTGGTCCGGGACGACGTGACCCTGT
TCATCAGCGCGGTCCAGGACCAGGTGGTGCCGGACAACACCCTGGCCTGGGTGTGGGTGCGCGGCCTGGA
CGAGCTGTACGCCGAGTGGTCGGAGGTCGTGTCCACGAACTTCCGGGACGCCTCCGGGCCGGCCATGACC
GAGATCGGCGAGCAGCCGTGGGGGCGGGAGTTCGCCCTGCGCGACCCGGCCGGCAACTGCGTGCACTTCG
TGGCCGAGGAGCAGGACTGACACGTGCTACGAGATTTCGATTCCACCGCCGCCTTCTATGAAAGGTTGGG
CTTCGGAATCGTTTTCCGGGACGCCGGCTGGATGATCCTCCAGCGCGGGGATCTCATGCTGGAGTTCTTC
GCCCACCCCAACTTGTTTATTGCAGCTTATAATGGTTACAAATAAAGCAATAGCATCACAAATTTCACAA
ATAAAGCATTTTTTTCACTGCATTCTAGTTGTGGTTTGTCCAAACTCATCAATGTATCTTATCATGTCTG
TATACCGTCGACCTCTAGCTAGAGCTTGGCGTAATCATGGTCATAGCTGTTTCCTGTGTGAAATTGTTAT
CCGCTCACAATTCCACACAACATACGAGCCGGAAGCATAAAGTGTAAAGCCTGGGGTGCCTAATGAGTGA
GCTAACTCACATTAATTGCGTTGCGCTCACTGCCCGCTTTCCAGTCGGGAAACCTGTCGTGCCAGCTGCA
TTAATGAATCGGCCAACGCGCGGGGAGAGGCGGTTTGCGTATTGGGCGCTCTTCCGCTTCCTCGCTCACT
GACTCGCTGCGCTCGGTCGTTCGGCTGCGGCGAGCGGTATCAGCTCACTCAAAGGCGGTAATACGGTTAT
CCACAGAATCAGGGGATAACGCAGGAAAGAACATGTGAGCAAAAGGCCAGCAAAAGGCCAGGAACCGTAA
AAAGGCCGCGTTGCTGGCGTTTTTCCATAGGCTCCGCCCCCCTGACGAGCATCACAAAAATCGACGCTCA
AGTCAGAGGTGGCGAAACCCGACAGGACTATAAAGATACCAGGCGTTTCCCCCTGGAAGCTCCCTCGTGC
GCTCTCCTGTTCCGACCCTGCCGCTTACCGGATACCTGTCCGCCTTTCTCCCTTCGGGAAGCGTGGCGCT
TTCTCATAGCTCACGCTGTAGGTATCTCAGTTCGGTGTAGGTCGTTCGCTCCAAGCTGGGCTGTGTGCAC
GAACCCCCCGTTCAGCCCGACCGCTGCGCCTTATCCGGTAACTATCGTCTTGAGTCCAACCCGGTAAGAC
ACGACTTATCGCCACTGGCAGCAGCCACTGGTAACAGGATTAGCAGAGCGAGGTATGTAGGCGGTGCTAC
AGAGTTCTTGAAGTGGTGGCCTAACTACGGCTACACTAGAAGAACAGTATTTGGTATCTGCGCTCTGCTG
AAGCCAGTTACCTTCGGAAAAAGAGTTGGTAGCTCTTGATCCGGCAAACAAACCACCGCTGGTAGCGGTG
GTTTTTTTGTTTGCAAGCAGCAGATTACGCGCAGAAAAAAAGGATCTCAAGAAGATCCTTTGATCTTTTC
TACGGGGTCTGACGCTCAGTGGAACGAAAACTCACGTTAAGGGATTTTGGTCATGAGATTATCAAAAAGG
ATCTTCACCTAGATCCTTTTAAATTAAAAATGAAGTTTTAAATCAATCTAAAGTATATATGAGTAAACTT
GGTCTGACAGTTACCAATGCTTAATCAGTGAGGCACCTATCTCAGCGATCTGTCTATTTCGTTCATCCAT
AGTTGCCTGACTCCCCGTCGTGTAGATAACTACGATACGGGAGGGCTTACCATCTGGCCCCAGTGCTGCA
ATGATACCGCGAGACCCACGCTCACCGGCTCCAGATTTATCAGCAATAAACCAGCCAGCCGGAAGGGCCG
AGCGCAGAAGTGGTCCTGCAACTTTATCCGCCTCCATCCAGTCTATTAATTGTTGCCGGGAAGCTAGAGT
AAGTAGTTCGCCAGTTAATAGTTTGCGCAACGTTGTTGCCATTGCTACAGGCATCGTGGTGTCACGCTCG
TCGTTTGGTATGGCTTCATTCAGCTCCGGTTCCCAACGATCAAGGCGAGTTACATGATCCCCCATGTTGT
GCAAAAAAGCGGTTAGCTCCTTCGGTCCTCCGATCGTTGTCAGAAGTAAGTTGGCCGCAGTGTTATCACT
CATGGTTATGGCAGCACTGCATAATTCTCTTACTGTCATGCCATCCGTAAGATGCTTTTCTGTGACTGGT
GAGTACTCAACCAAGTCATTCTGAGAATAGTGTATGCGGCGACCGAGTTGCTCTTGCCCGGCGTCAATAC
GGGATAATACCGCGCCACATAGCAGAACTTTAAAAGTGCTCATCATTGGAAAACGTTCTTCGGGGCGAAA
ACTCTCAAGGATCTTACCGCTGTTGAGATCCAGTTCGATGTAACCCACTCGTGCACCCAACTGATCTTCA
GCATCTTTTACTTTCACCAGCGTTTCTGGGTGAGCAAAAACAGGAAGGCAAAATGCCGCAAAAAAGGGAA
TAAGGGCGACACGGAAATGTTGAATACTCATACTCTTCCTTTTTCAATATTATTGAAGCATTTATCAGGG
TTATTGTCTCATGAGCGGATACATATTTGAATGTATTTAGAAAAATAAACAAATAGGGGTTCCGCGCACA
TTTCCCCGAAAAGTGCCACCTGACGTCGACGGATCGGGAGATCTCCCGATCCCCTATGGTGCACTCTCAG
TACAATCTGCTCTGATGCCGCATAGTTAAGCCAGTATCTGCTCCCTGCTTGTGTGTTGGAGGTCGCTGAG
TAGTGCGCGAGCAAAATTTAAGCTACAACAAGGCAAGGCTTGACCGACAATTGCATGAAGAATCTGCTTA
GGGTTAGGCGTTTTGCGCTGCTTCGCGATGTACGGGCCAGATATACGCGTTGACATTGATTATTGACTAG
TTATTAATAGTAATCAATTACGGGGTCATTAGTTCATAGCCCATATATGGAGTTCCGCGTTACATAACTT
ACGGTAAATGGCCCGCCTGGCTGACCGCCCAACGACCCCCGCCCATTGACGTCAATAATGACGTATGTTC
CCATAGTAACGCCAATAGGGACTTTCCATTGACGTCAATGGGTGGAGTATTTACGGTAAACTGCCCACTT
GGCAGTACATCAAGTGTATCATATGCCAAGTACGCCCCCTATTGACGTCAATGACGGTAAATGGCCCGCC
TGGCATTATGCCCAGTACATGACCTTATGGGACTTTCCTACTTGGCAGTACATCTACGTATTAGTCATCG
CTATTACCATGG
